Addgene plasmid #232349: SUPV3L1-HA G207V
Purpose: Expresses human SUPV3L1/SUV3 (G207V) in mammalian cells with HA tag
Depositing lab: Samantha Lewis. Depositing organization: University of California, Berkeley. Publication: Spatial analysis of mitochondrial gene expression reveals dynamic translation hubs and remodeling in stress. Begeman A, Smolka JA, Shami A, Waingankar TP, Lewis SC. Sci Adv. 2025 Apr 18;11(16):eads6830. doi: 10.1126/sciadv.ads6830. Epub 2025 Apr 18. PubMed 40249810.
Backbone
  Vector backbone: pTwist CMV
  Total vector size (bp): 6569
  Vector type: Mammalian Expression
Growth in bacteria
  Bacterial resistance: Ampicillin, 100 μg/mL
  Growth temperature: 37°C
  Growth strain: DH5alpha
  Copy number: Unknown
Gene/Insert
  Gene/Insert name: SUPV3L1
  Species: H. sapiens (human)
  Mutation: G207V
  Entrez Gene: SUPV3L1 (a.k.a. SUV3)
  Promoter: CMV
  Tag / fusion protein: HA (C terminal on insert)
  Cloning method: Gene Synthesis
  Sequencing primers: 5′ CMV Forward
Terms and licenses: Academic/Nonprofit Terms; Industry Terms: Not Available to Industry
Depositor comments: Please visit https://doi.org/10.1101/2024.08.05.604215 for bioRxiv preprint. The G207V mutant is catalytically dead (no helicase activity). See: Minczuk M, et al. Nucleic Acids Res. 2002 Dec 1;30(23):5074-86. doi: https://doi.org/10.1093/nar/gkf647. PMID: 12466530; PMCID: PMC137961. Szczesny RJ, et al. Nucleic Acids Res. 2010 Jan;38(1):279-98. doi: https://doi.org/10.1093/nar/gkp903. Epub 2009 Oct 28. PMID: 19864255; PMCID: PMC2800237.
How to cite: SUPV3L1-HA G207V was a gift from Samantha Lewis (Addgene plasmid # 232349 ; http://n2t.net/addgene:232349 ; RRID:Addgene_232349)
