[The description below was written by a language model from this plasmid's Addgene catalogue record and pLannotate feature annotations shown in this document.]
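Description:
SUPV3L1-HA G207V is a 6,569 bp mammalian expression plasmid built on the pTwist CMV backbone, with the insert produced by gene synthesis. It is propagated in E. coli through a high-copy ColE1/pUC-type origin and selected with ampicillin via a full-length β-lactamase (AmpR) gene. The annotation also picks up a short additional β-lactamase fragment. No mammalian selection marker appears in the record, which suggests transient transfection as the likely mode of use.

The payload is the human SUPV3L1 (SUV3) coding sequence, driven by the human cytomegalovirus immediate early enhancer and promoter. The automated annotation resolves this promoter region into an enhancer plus short or truncated CMV promoter matches. The open reading frame is fused at its C terminus to an HA epitope. The software labels the tag as a fragment of a 3xHA tag, and its short length is consistent with a single copy. An SV40 polyadenylation signal follows the tag. The expression unit is flanked by short β-globin insulator elements and by bacterial and phage terminators (T7 and rrnG), which help isolate the cassette from read-through transcription originating in the backbone.

SUPV3L1 is an ATP-dependent helicase central to mitochondrial RNA metabolism and a component of the mitochondrial degradosome, which degrades RNA in the 3'-to-5' direction. According to the depositor, the G207V substitution makes the protein catalytically dead, with no helicase activity. The construct therefore serves to express a helicase-inactive, HA-detectable SUV3 in mammalian cells. This is useful for testing how loss of helicase function affects mitochondrial RNA turnover and gene expression, and the associated work concerns the spatial organisation of mitochondrial gene expression.
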