Features (pLannotate 1.2.2; 17 found; start..end, strand, type, name):
     18..89      +  misc_feature   5' β-globin insulator: insulator upstream of the human β-globin locus (Farrell et al., 2002)
     94..140     -  terminator     T7 terminator: transcription terminator for bacteriophage T7 RNA polymerase
    158..206     -  polyA_signal   poly(A) signal: synthetic polyadenylation signal
    287..590     +  enhancer       CMV enhancer: human cytomegalovirus immediate early enhancer
    663..680     -  promoter       CMV promoter (fragment): human cytomegalovirus (CMV) immediate early promoter
    743..794     +  promoter       CMVd2 promoter: truncated human cytomegalovirus (CMV) immediate early promoter that yields moderately reduced expression relative to the full-length promoter
    865..3222    +  CDS            SUPV3L1: SUV3_HUMAN - Also known as SUV3. Experimental evidence at protein level: Swiss-Prot protein existence level 1. Major helicase player in mitochondrial RNA metabolism. Component of the mitochondrial degradosome (mtEXO) complex, that degrades 3' overhang double-stranded RNA with a 3'-to-5' directionality in an ATP-dependent manner. Involved in the degradation of non-coding mitochondrial transcripts (MT-ncRNA) and tRNA-like molecules (PubMed:29967381). ATPase and ATP-dependent multisubstrate helicase, able to unwind double-stranded (ds) DNA and RNA, and RNA/DNA heteroduplexes in the 5'-to-3' direc
   3223..3251    +  CDS            3xHA (fragment): three tandem HA epitope tags
   3302..3423    -  polyA_signal   SV40 poly(A) signal: SV40 polyadenylation signal
   3446..3515    -  CDS            large T antigen (fragment): large T antigen from SV40 (simian virus 40)
   3538..3584    +  terminator     T7 terminator: transcription terminator for bacteriophage T7 RNA polymerase
   3614..3750    +  terminator     rrnG terminator: transcription terminator from the E. coli ribosomal RNA rrnG operon (Albrechtsen et al., 1991)
   3795..3866    +  misc_feature   3' β-globin insulator: insulator downstream of the human β-globin locus (Farrell et al., 2002)
   4092..4680    -  rep_origin     ori: high-copy-number ColE1/pMB1/pBR322/pUC origin of replication
   4852..4916    -  CDS            bla(M) (fragment): β-lactamase lacking the signal sequence; bla(M); allows cytosolic expression of β-lactamase
   5426..6286    +  CDS            AmpR: β-lactamase; bla; confers resistance to ampicillin, carbenicillin, and related antibiotics
   6299..6435    +  terminator     rrnG terminator: transcription terminator from the E. coli ribosomal RNA rrnG operon (Albrechtsen et al., 1991)
>Addgene plasmid #232349 | SUPV3L1-HA G207V | addgene full sequence | sequence record 462147 | Addgene NGS Result
GCGATCGCGGCTCCCGACATCTTGGACCATTAGCTCCACAGGTATCTTCTTCCCTCTAGTGGTCATAACA
GCAGCTTCAGCTACCTCTCAATTCAAAAAACCCCTCAAGACCCGTTTAGAGGCCCCAAGGGGTTATGCTA
TCAATCGTTGCGTTACACACACAAAAAACCAACACACATCCATCTTCGATGGATAGCGATTTTATTATCT
AACTGCTGATCGAGTGTAGCCAGATCTAGTAATCAATTACGGGGTCATTAGTTCATAGCCCATATATGGA
GTTCCGCGTTACATAACTTACGGTAAATGGCCCGCCTGGCTGACCGCCCAACGACCCCCGCCCATTGACG
TCAATAATGACGTATGTTCCCATAGTAACGCCAATAGGGACTTTCCATTGACGTCAATGGGTGGAGTATT
TACGGTAAACTGCCCACTTGGCAGTACATCAAGTGTATCATATGCCAAGTACGCCCCCTATTGACGTCAA
TGACGGTAAATGGCCCGCCTGGCATTATGCCCAGTACATGACCTTATGGGACTTTCCTACTTGGCAGTAC
ATCTACGTATTAGTCATCGCTATTACCATGCTGATGCGGTTTTGGCAGTACATCAATGGGCGTGGATAGC
GGTTTGACTCACGGGGATTTCCAAGTCTCCACCCCATTGACGTCAATGGGAGTTTGTTTTGGCACCAAAA
TCAACGGGACTTTCCAAAATGTCGTAACAACTCCGCCCCATTGACGCAAATGGGCGGTAGGCGTGTACGG
TGGGAGGTCTATATAAGCAGAGCTGGTTTAGTGAACCGTCAGATCAGATCTTTGTCGATCCTACCATCCA
CTCGACACACCCGCCAGCGGCCGCATGTCCTTCTCCCGTGCCCTATTGTGGGCTCGGCTCCCGGCGGGGC
GCCAGGCTGGCCACCGGGCAGCCATCTGCTCTGCCCTTCGTCCCCACTTTGGGCCCTTTCCCGGGGTTCT
GGGGCAAGTTTCTGTCCTTGCCACCGCCTCCTCCTCTGCCTCCGGTGGCTCCAAAATACCAAACACGTCC
TTGTTCGTGCCCCTGACTGTGAAACCTCAGGGCCCCAGCGCCGACGGCGACGTCGGGGCCGAGCTAACCC
GGCCTCTGGACAAGAATGAAGTAAAGAAGGTCTTAGACAAATTTTACAAGAGGAAAGAAATTCAGAAACT
GGGTGCTGATTATGGACTTGATGCTCGTCTCTTCCACCAAGCTTTCATAAGCTTTAGAAATTATATTATG
CAGTCTCATTCCCTGGATGTGGACATTCACATTGTTTTGAATGATATTTGCTTCGGTGCAGCTCATGCGG
ATGATTTATTCCCATTTTTCTTGAGACATGCCAAACAAATATTTCCTGTGTTGGACTGTAAGGATGATCT
ACGTAAAATCAGTGACTTAAGAATACCACCTAACTGGTACCCAGATGCTAGAGCCATGCAGCGGAAGATA
ATATTTCATTCAGTCCCCACAAACAGTGGAAAGACTTATCACGCAATCCAGAAATACTTCTCAGCAAAGT
CTGGAGTGTATTGTGGCCCTCTAAAATTACTGGCACATGAGATCTTCGAAAAGAGTAATGCTGCTGGTGT
GCCATGTGACTTGGTGACAGGTGAAGAGCGTGTGACAGTTCAGCCAAATGGGAAACAGGCTTCACATGTT
TCTTGTACAGTTGAGATGTGCAGTGTTACAACTCCTTATGAAGTGGCTGTAATTGATGAAATTCAAATGA
TTAGAGATCCAGCCAGAGGATGGGCCTGGACCAGAGCACTTCTAGGACTGTGTGCTGAAGAGGTTCATTT
GTGTGGAGAACCTGCTGCTATTGACCTGGTGATGGAGCTTATGTACACAACGGGGGAGGAAGTGGAGGTT
CGAGACTATAAGAGGCTTACCCCCATTTCTGTGCTGGACCATGCACTAGAATCTTTAGATAACCTTCGGC
CTGGGGACTGCATTGTCTGTTTTAGCAAGAATGATATTTATTCTGTGAGTCGGCAGATTGAAATTCGGGG
ATTAGAATCAGCTGTTATATATGGCAGTCTCCCACCTGGGACCAAACTTGCTCAAGCAAAAAAGTTTAAT
GATCCCAATGACCCATGCAAAATCTTGGTTGCTACAGATGCAATTGGCATGGGACTTAATTTGAGCATAA
GGAGAATTATTTTTTACTCCCTTATAAAGCCCAGTATCAATGAAAAGGGAGAGAGAGAACTAGAACCAAT
CACAACCTCTCAAGCCCTGCAGATTGCTGGCAGAGCTGGCAGATTCAGCTCACGGTTTAAAGAAGGAGAG
GTTACAACAATGAATCATGAAGATCTCAGTTTATTAAAGGAAATTTTGAAGAGGCCTGTGGATCCTATAA
GGGCAGCTGGTCTTCATCCAACTGCTGAGCAGATTGAAATGTTTGCCTACCATCTCCCTGATGCAACACT
GTCCAATCTCATTGATATTTTTGTAGACTTTTCACAAGTTGATGGGCAGTATTTTGTCTGCAATATGGAT
GATTTTAAATTTTCTGCAGAGTTGATCCAGCATATTCCACTAAGTCTGCGAGTGAGGTATGTTTTCTGCA
CAGCTCCTATCAACAAGAAGCAGCCTTTTGTGTGTTCTTCACTGTTACAGTTTGCCAGGCAGTATAGCAG
GAATGAGCCCCTGACCTTTGCATGGTTACGCCGATACATCAAATGGCCTTTACTTCCACCTAAGAATATT
AAAGACCTCATGGATCTTGAAGCTGTCCACGATGTCTTGGATCTTTACTTGTGGCTAAGCTACCGATTTA
TGGATATGTTTCCAGATGCCAGCCTTATTCGAGATCTCCAGAAAGAACTAGATGGTATTATCCAAGATGG
TGTGCACAATATCACTAAATTGATTAAAATGTCTGAGACGCATAAGCTGTTGAATTTGGAGGGCTTTCCA
TCAGGGAGCCAGTCACGATTGTCAGGAACCTTAAAGAGCCAAGCTAGAAGGACACGCGGCACCAAAGCTC
TAGGGAGTAAAGCTACTGAGCCACCCAGCCCCGATGCAGGAGAGCTGTCCCTTGCTTCCAGATTGGTGCA
GCAAGGACTCCTCACTCCAGACATGCTGAAACAGCTAGAAAAAGAGTGGATGACACAACAAACTGAACAC
AACAAAGAAAAAACAGAGTCTGGGACTCATCCAAAAGGGACGAGAAGAAAGAAGAAGGAACCTGATTCGG
ACTACCCATACGATGTTCCAGATTACGCTTAGGCTAGCTTGACTGACTGAGATACAGCGTACCTTCAGCT
CACAGACATGATAAGATACATTGATGAGTTTGGACAAACCACAACTAGAATGCAGTGAAAAAAATGCTTT
ATTTGTGAAATTTGTGATGCTATTGCTTTATTTGTAACCATTATAAGCTGCAATAAACAAGTTAACAACA
ACAATTGCATTCATTTTATGTTTCAGGTTCAGGGGGAGGTGTGGGAGGTTTTTTAAAGCAAGTAAAACCT
CTACAAATGTGGTATTGGCCCATCTCTATCGGTATCGTAGCATAACCCCTTGGGGCCTCTAAACGGGTCT
TGAGGGGTTTTTTGTGCCCCTCGGGCCGGATTGCTATCTACCGGCATTGGCGCAGAAAAAAATGCCTGAT
GCGACGCTGCGCGTCTTATACTCCCACATATGCCAGATTCAGCAACGGATACGGCTTCCCCAACTTGCCC
ACTTCCATACGTGTCCTCCTTACCAGAAATTTATCCTTAAGGTCGTCAGCTATCCTGCAGGCGATCTCTC
GATTTCGATCAAGACATTCCTTTAATGGTCTTTTCTGGACACCACTAGGGGTCAGAAGTAGTTCATCAAA
CTTTCTTCCCTCCCTAATCTCATTGGTTACCTTGGGCTATCGAAACTTAATTAACCAGTCAAGTCAGCTA
CTTGGCGAGATCGACTTGTCTGGGTTTCGACTACGCTCAGAATTGCGTCAGTCAAGTTCGATCTGGTCCT
TGCTATTGCACCCGTTCTCCGATTACGAGTTTCATTTAAATCATGTGAGCAAAAGGCCAGCAAAAGGCCA
GGAACCGTAAAAAGGCCGCGTTGCTGGCGTTTTTCCATAGGCTCCGCCCCCCTGACGAGCATCACAAAAA
TCGACGCTCAAGTCAGAGGTGGCGAAACCCGACAGGACTATAAAGATACCAGGCGTTTCCCCCTGGAAGC
TCCCTCGTGCGCTCTCCTGTTCCGACCCTGCCGCTTACCGGATACCTGTCCGCCTTTCTCCCTTCGGGAA
GCGTGGCGCTTTCTCATAGCTCACGCTGTAGGTATCTCAGTTCGGTGTAGGTCGTTCGCTCCAAGCTGGG
CTGTGTGCACGAACCCCCCGTTCAGCCCGACCGCTGCGCCTTATCCGGTAACTATCGTCTTGAGTCCAAC
CCGGTAAGACACGACTTATCGCCACTGGCAGCAGCCACTGGTAACAGGATTAGCAGAGCGAGGTATGTAG
GCGGTGCTACAGAGTTCTTGAAGTGGTGGCCTAACTACGGCTACACTAGAAGAACAGTATTTGGTATCTG
CGCTCTGCTGAAGCCAGTTACCTTCGGAAAAAGAGTTGGTAGCTCTTGATCCGGCAAACAAACCACCGCT
GGTAGCGGTGGTTTTTTTGTTTGCAAGCAGCAGATTACGCGCAGAAAAAAAGGATCTCAAGAAGATCCTT
TGATCTTTTCTACGGGGTCTGACGCTCAGTGGAACGAAAACTCACGTTAAGGGATTTTGGTCATGAGATT
ATCAAAAAGGATCTTCACCTAGATCCTTTTAAATTAAAAATGAAGTTTTAAATCAATCTAAAGTATATAT
GAGTAAACTTGGTCTGACAGTTACCAATGCTTAATCAGTGAGGCACCTATCTCAGCGATCTGTCTATTTC
GTTCATCCATAGTTGCATTTAAATTTCCGAACTCTCCAAGGCCCTCGTCGGAAAATCTTCAAACCTTTCG
TCCGATCCATCTTGCAGGCTACCTCTCGAACGAACTATCGCAAGTCTCTTGGCCGGCCTTGCGCCTTGGC
TATTGCTTGGCAGCGCCTATCGCCAGGTATTACTCCAATCCCGAATATCCGAGATCGGGATCACCCGAGA
GAAGTTCAACCTACATCCTCAATCCCGATCTATCCGAGATCCGAGGAATATCGAAATCGGGGCGCGCCTG
GTGTACCGAGAACGATCCTCTCAGTGCGAGTCTCGACGATCCATATCGTTGCTTGGCAGTCAGCCAGTCG
GAATCCAGCTTGGGACCCAGGAAGTCCAATCGTCAGATATTGTACTCAAGCCTGGTCACGGCAGCGTACC
GATCTGTTTAAACCTAGATATTGATAGTCTGATCGGTCAACGTATAATCGAGTCCTAGCTTTTGCAAACA
TCTATCAAGAGACAGGATCAGCAGGAGGCTTTCGCATGAGTATTCAACATTTCCGTGTCGCCCTTATTCC
CTTTTTTGCGGCATTTTGCCTTCCTGTTTTTGCTCACCCAGAAACGCTGGTGAAAGTAAAAGATGCTGAA
GATCAGTTGGGTGCGCGAGTGGGTTACATCGAACTGGATCTCAACAGCGGTAAGATCCTTGAGAGTTTTC
GCCCCGAAGAACGCTTTCCAATGATGAGCACTTTTAAAGTTCTGCTATGTGGCGCGGTATTATCCCGTAT
TGACGCCGGGCAAGAGCAACTCGGTCGCCGCATACACTATTCTCAGAATGACTTGGTTGAGTATTCACCA
GTCACAGAAAAGCATCTTACGGATGGCATGACAGTAAGAGAATTATGCAGTGCTGCCATAACCATGAGTG
ATAACACTGCGGCCAACTTACTTCTGACAACGATTGGAGGACCGAAGGAGCTAACCGCTTTTTTGCACAA
CATGGGGGATCATGTAACTCGCCTTGATCGTTGGGAACCGGAGCTGAATGAAGCCATACCAAACGACGAG
CGTGACACCACGATGCCTGTAGCAATGGCAACAACCTTGCGTAAACTATTAACTGGCGAACTACTTACTC
TAGCTTCCCGGCAACAGTTGATAGACTGGATGGAGGCGGATAAAGTTGCAGGACCACTTCTGCGCTCGGC
CCTTCCGGCTGGCTGGTTTATTGCTGATAAATCTGGAGCCGGTGAGCGTGGGTCTCGCGGTATCATTGCA
GCACTGGGGCCAGATGGTAAGCCCTCCCGTATCGTAGTTATCTACACGACGGGGAGTCAGGCAACTATGG
ATGAACGAAATAGACAGATCGCTGAGATAGGTGCCTCACTGATTAAGCATTGGTAACCGATTCTAGGTGC
ATTGGCGCAGAAAAAAATGCCTGATGCGACGCTGCGCGTCTTATACTCCCACATATGCCAGATTCAGCAA
CGGATACGGCTTCCCCAACTTGCCCACTTCCATACGTGTCCTCCTTACCAGAAATTTATCCTTAAGATCC
CGAATCGTTTAAACTCGACTCTGGCTCTATCGAATCTCCGTCGTTTCGAGCTTACGCGAACAGCCGTGGC
GCTCATTTGCTCGTCGGGCATCGAATCTCGTCAGCTATCGTCAGCTTACCTTTTTGGCA
